Addgene plasmid #101644: pRSM13
Purpose: Encodes the fluorescent protein meleCFP for constitutive expression in E. coli.
Depositing lab: Thomas Hughes. Depositing organization: Montana State University. Publication: Blue-Shifted Green Fluorescent Protein Homologues Are Brighter than Enhanced Green Fluorescent Protein under Two-Photon Excitation. Molina RS, Tran TM, Campbell RE, Lambert GG, Salih A, Shaner NC, Hughes TE, Drobizhev M. J Phys Chem Lett. 2017 Jun 15;8(12):2548-2554. doi: 10.1021/acs.jpclett.7b00960. Epub 2017 May 25. PubMed 28530831.
Backbone
  Vector backbone: pNCS
  Vector type: Bacterial Expression
Growth in bacteria
  Bacterial resistance: Ampicillin, 100 μg/mL
  Growth temperature: 37°C
  Growth strain: DH5alpha
  Copy number: High Copy
Gene/Insert
  Gene/Insert name: meleCFP
  Insert size (bp): 678
  Tag / fusion protein: 6XHis (N terminal on insert)
  Cloning method: Ligation Independent Cloning
  Sequencing primers: 5′ T7; 3′ T7term
Terms and licenses: Academic/Nonprofit Terms; Industry Terms: Not Available to Industry
Depositor comments: The fluorescent protein sequence comes from the following publication: Alieva N. O.; Konzen K. A.; Field S. F.; Meleshkevitch E. A.; Hunt M. E.; Beltran-Ramirez V.; Miller D. J.; Wiedenmann J.; Salih A.; Matz M. V. Diversity and Evolution of Coral Fluorescent Proteins. PLoS One 2008, 3, e2680.10.1371/journal.pone.0002680.
How to cite: pRSM13 was a gift from Thomas Hughes (Addgene plasmid # 101644 ; http://n2t.net/addgene:101644 ; RRID:Addgene_101644)
