[The description below was written by a language model from this plasmid's Addgene catalogue record and pLannotate feature annotations shown in this document.]
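Description:
pRSM13 is a small (about 3.6 kb) bacterial expression plasmid built on the pNCS backbone that encodes the cyan fluorescent protein meleCFP for constitutive production in E. coli. It replicates from a high-copy ColE1/pUC-type origin and is selected with ampicillin through the β-lactamase gene driven by its own bla promoter. An f1 phage origin is also present, which in principle permits single-stranded DNA rescue. Short lacZα and lacI fragments are annotated as well; these appear to be non-functional remnants of earlier vector construction, and no intact lac repressor gene or lac operator is annotated.

The 678 bp meleCFP coding sequence, a coral protein derived from Mycedium elephantotus, sits at the end of a composite N-terminal leader. After a T7 gene 10 ribosome binding site comes a short segment matched to a His-containing tag, consistent with the catalogued N-terminal 6xHis tag for metal-affinity purification. This is followed by the T7 gene 10 leader peptide, which promotes efficient translation, and an Xpress epitope that includes an enterokinase cleavage site. A T7 promoter lies upstream and a T7 terminator downstream, and these also serve as the sequencing primer sites. The record describes expression as constitutive, but the feature tables annotate no separate constitutive promoter, so the element responsible is not identified. The insert was introduced by ligation-independent cloning. The depositor and repository sequences are the same length and give essentially identical annotations, offset by two bases. The plasmid was deposited with a study comparing the two-photon brightness of blue-shifted GFP homologues with EGFP, and it suits production of tagged meleCFP for purification and photophysical characterisation.
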