Features (pLannotate 1.2.2; 14 found; start..end, strand, type, name):
     20..69      +  CDS            SET1 (fragment): solubility-enhancement tag derived from T7 phage gene 10B
     77..124     +  terminator     T7 terminator: transcription terminator for bacteriophage T7 RNA polymerase
    150..216     +  CDS            lacZα (fragment): LacZα fragment of β-galactosidase; lacZ fragment
    221..649     +  rep_origin     f1 ori (sequence partly withheld): f1 bacteriophage origin of replication; arrow indicates direction of (+) strand synthesis
    702..806     +  promoter       AmpR promoter: bla
    807..1667    +  CDS            AmpR: β-lactamase; bla; confers resistance to ampicillin, carbenicillin, and related antibiotics
   1838..2426    +  rep_origin     ori: high-copy-number ColE1/pMB1/pBR322/pUC origin of replication
   2609..2662    +  CDS            lacI (fragment): lac repressor; lacI; The lac repressor binds to the lac operator to inhibit transcription in E. coli. This inhibition can be relieved by adding lactose or isopropyl-β-D-thiogalactopyranoside (IPTG).
   2682..2700    +  promoter       T7 promoter: promoter for bacteriophage T7 RNA polymerase
   2784..2803    +  RBS            RBS (fragment): efficient ribosome binding site from bacteriophage T7 gene 10 (Olins and Rangwala, 1989)
   2826..2846    +  CDS            capTEV™ (fragment): composite tag for in vivo biotinylation, TEV protease cleavage, and 6xHis tagging
   2847..2879    +  CDS            T7 tag (gene 10 leader): leader peptide from bacteriophage T7 gene 10 promotes efficient translation in E. coli
   2883..2906    +  CDS            Xpress™ tag: Xpress™ epitope tag, including an enterokinase recognition and cleavage site
   2913..3590    +  CDS            meleCFP: meleCFP is a basic (constitutively fluorescent) cyan fluorescent protein published in 2008, derived from Mycedium elephantotus.
>Addgene plasmid #101644 | pRSM13 | depositor full sequence | sequence record 191752 | Full Sequence
GAATTCGAAGCTTGATCCGGCTGCTAACAAAGCCCGAAAGGAAGCTGAGTTGGCTGCTGCCACCGCTGAG
CAATAACTAGCATAACCCCTTGGGGCCTCTAAACGGGTCTTGAGGGGTTTTTTGCTGAAAGGAGGAACTA
TATCCGGATCTGGCGTAATAGCGAAGAGGCCCGCACCGATCGCCCTTCCCAACAGTTGCGCAGCCTGAAT
GGCGAATGGG
[124 nt withheld, positions 221-344]
C
[91 nt withheld, positions 346-436]
A
[49 nt withheld, positions 438-486]
CCTTTGACGTTGGAGTCCACGTTCTTT
[37 nt withheld, positions 514-550]
ACCCTATCTCGGTCTATTCTTTTGATTTATAAGGGATTTTGCCGATTTCGGCCTATTGGTTAAAAAATGA
GCTGATTTAACAAAAATTTAACGCGAATTTTAACAAAATATTAACGCTTACAATTTAGGTGGCACTTTTC
GGGGAAATGTGCGCGGAACCCCTATTTGTTTATTTTTCTAAATACATTCAAATATGTATCCGCTCATGAG
ACAATAACCCTGATAAATGCTTCAATAATATTGAAAAAGGAAGAGTATGAGTATTCAACATTTCCGTGTC
GCCCTTATTCCCTTTTTTGCGGCATTTTGCCTTCCTGTTTTTGCTCACCCAGAAACGCTGGTGAAAGTAA
AAGATGCTGAAGATCAGTTGGGTGCACGAGTGGGTTACATCGAACTGGATCTCAACAGCGGTAAGATCCT
TGAGAGTTTTCGCCCCGAAGAACGTTTTCCAATGATGAGCACTTTTAAAGTTCTGCTATGTGGCGCGGTA
TTATCCCGTATTGACGCCGGGCAAGAGCAACTCGGTCGCCGCATACACTATTCTCAGAATGACTTGGTTG
AGTACTCACCAGTCACAGAAAAGCATCTTACGGATGGCATGACAGTAAGAGAATTATGCAGTGCTGCCAT
AACCATGAGTGATAACACTGCGGCCAACTTACTTCTGACAACGATCGGAGGACCGAAGGAGCTAACCGCT
TTTTTGCACAACATGGGGGATCATGTAACTCGCCTTGATCGTTGGGAACCGGAGCTGAATGAAGCCATAC
CAAACGACGAGCGTGACACCACGATGCCTGTAGCAATGGCAACAACGTTGCGCAAACTATTAACTGGCGA
ACTACTTACTCTAGCTTCCCGGCAACAATTAATAGACTGGATGGAGGCGGATAAAGTTGCAGGACCACTT
CTGCGCTCGGCCCTTCCGGCTGGCTGGTTTATTGCTGATAAATCTGGAGCCGGTGAGCGTGGGTCTCGCG
GTATCATTGCAGCACTGGGGCCAGATGGTAAGCCCTCCCGTATCGTAGTTATCTACACGACGGGGAGTCA
GGCAACTATGGATGAACGAAATAGACAGATCGCTGAGATAGGTGCCTCACTGATTAAGCATTGGTAACTG
TCAGACCAAGTTTACTCATATATACTTTAGATTGATTTAAAACTTCATTTTTAATTTAAAAGGATCTAGG
TGAAGATCCTTTTTGATAATCTCATGACCAAAATCCCTTAACGTGAGTTTTCGTTCCACTGAGCGTCAGA
CCCCGTAGAAAAGATCAAAGGATCTTCTTGAGATCCTTTTTTTCTGCGCGTAATCTGCTGCTTGCAAACA
AAAAAACCACCGCTACCAGCGGTGGTTTGTTTGCCGGATCAAGAGCTACCAACTCTTTTTCCGAAGGTAA
CTGGCTTCAGCAGAGCGCAGATACCAAATACTGTTCTTCTAGTGTAGCCGTAGTTAGGCCACCACTTCAA
GAACTCTGTAGCACCGCCTACATACCTCGCTCTGCTAATCCTGTTACCAGTGGCTGCTGCCAGTGGCGAT
AAGTCGTGTCTTACCGGGTTGGACTCAAGACGATAGTTACCGGATAAGGCGCAGCGGTCGGGCTGAACGG
GGGGTTCGTGCACACAGCCCAGCTTGGAGCGAACGACCTACACCGAACTGAGATACCTACAGCGTGAGCT
ATGAGAAAGCGCCACGCTTCCCGAAGGGAGAAAGGCGGACAGGTATCCGGTAAGCGGCAGGGTCGGAACA
GGAGAGCGCACGAGGGAGCTTCCAGGGGGAAACGCCTGGTATCTTTATAGTCCTGTCGGGTTTCGCCACC
TCTGACTTGAGCGTCGATTTTTGTGATGCTCGTCAGGGGGGCGGAGCCTATGGAAAAACGCCAGCAACGC
GGCCTTTTTACGGTTCCTGGCCTTTTGCTGGCCTTTTGCTCACATGTTCTTTCCTGCGTTATCCCCTGAT
TCTGTGGATAACCGTATTACCGCCTTTGAGTGAGCTGATACCGCTCGCCGCAGCCGAACGACCGAGCGCA
GCGAGTCAGTGAGCGAGGAAGCGGAAGAGCGCCCAATACGCAAACCGCCTCTCCCCGCGCGTTGGCCGAT
TCATTAATGCAGGATCTCGATCCCGCGAAATTAATACGACTCACTATAGGGAGACCACAACGGTTTCCCT
CTAGAATCACCGAGTTTATTCTTGACACCTGATGCGATGAATGATATAATAGGAAAGTACTGTTTTGTTT
AACTTTAAGAAGGGGATATACATATGCGGGGTTCTCATCATCATCATCATCATGGTATGGCTAGCATGAC
TGGTGGACAGCAAATGGGTCGGGATCTGTACGACGATGACGATAAGGATCCGAGCGTGATCAAGACGGAT
ATGAAAATCCGCCTCCAGATGCAGGGGGCCGTCAACGGACACCCTTTCGTTATTACCGGGGAGGGCGAGG
GCAAACCCTATGAAGGCAAACACACAATCAACCTTACAGTGCAGGACGGCGGTCCGCTCCCCTTCGCCTT
TGATATCCTGACCACAGCTTTCCAATACGGGAATAGGGTGTTCACCAAGTACCCTAAGGACATTCCCGAT
TACTTTAAGCAGAGCTTTCCTGCCGGATATTCCTGGGAGCGGTGCATGACCTTCGAAGACGGTGGCCTGT
GCACCGTGAGTTCACATATCAAGATTGAGGGAGATTATTTCACCTACGATATCAGGTTTCACGGAGTCAA
TTTCCCCGCCGGCGGTCCCGTCATGCAGAAAAAGACTCTGCGGTGGGAACCAAGCACCGAGAACATGTAC
GTGCGAGACGGTGTGCTGGTAGGCGAGGTGGAGAGAACTCTGCTGCTGGAGGGCAATAAACATCACCGCT
GTAACTTCAGAACAACTTACAAAGCAAAGAAAGAAGTAGTCCTGCCAGAATACCACTTTGTTGACCACCG
GATAGAGATCTTGGGGCATGACAAGGACTATAACAATGTGGTTGTGTATGAAAACGCAGTGGCTCGGCAA
CAGGCCTCTACCCTGCCAAGCAAGGCGAAGTAG
