Features (pLannotate 1.2.2; 14 found; start..end, strand, type, name):
     18..67      +  CDS            SET1 (fragment): solubility-enhancement tag derived from T7 phage gene 10B
     75..122     +  terminator     T7 terminator: transcription terminator for bacteriophage T7 RNA polymerase
    148..214     +  CDS            lacZα (fragment): LacZα fragment of β-galactosidase; lacZ fragment
    219..647     +  rep_origin     f1 ori (sequence partly withheld): f1 bacteriophage origin of replication; arrow indicates direction of (+) strand synthesis
    700..804     +  promoter       AmpR promoter: bla
    805..1665    +  CDS            AmpR: β-lactamase; bla; confers resistance to ampicillin, carbenicillin, and related antibiotics
   1836..2424    +  rep_origin     ori: high-copy-number ColE1/pMB1/pBR322/pUC origin of replication
   2607..2660    +  CDS            lacI (fragment): lac repressor; lacI; The lac repressor binds to the lac operator to inhibit transcription in E. coli. This inhibition can be relieved by adding lactose or isopropyl-β-D-thiogalactopyranoside (IPTG).
   2680..2698    +  promoter       T7 promoter: promoter for bacteriophage T7 RNA polymerase
   2782..2804    +  RBS            RBS: efficient ribosome binding site from bacteriophage T7 gene 10 (Olins and Rangwala, 1989)
   2824..2844    +  CDS            capTEV™ (fragment): composite tag for in vivo biotinylation, TEV protease cleavage, and 6xHis tagging
   2845..2877    +  CDS            T7 tag (gene 10 leader): leader peptide from bacteriophage T7 gene 10 promotes efficient translation in E. coli
   2881..2904    +  CDS            Xpress™ tag: Xpress™ epitope tag, including an enterokinase recognition and cleavage site
   2911..3588    +  CDS            meleCFP: meleCFP is a basic (constitutively fluorescent) cyan fluorescent protein published in 2008, derived from Mycedium elephantotus.
>Addgene plasmid #101644 | pRSM13 | addgene full sequence | sequence record 194938 | Addgene NGS Result
ATTCGAAGCTTGATCCGGCTGCTAACAAAGCCCGAAAGGAAGCTGAGTTGGCTGCTGCCACCGCTGAGCA
ATAACTAGCATAACCCCTTGGGGCCTCTAAACGGGTCTTGAGGGGTTTTTTGCTGAAAGGAGGAACTATA
TCCGGATCTGGCGTAATAGCGAAGAGGCCAGCACCGATCGCCCTTCCCAACAGTTGCGCAGCCTGAATGG
CGAATGGG
[124 nt withheld, positions 219-342]
C
[91 nt withheld, positions 344-434]
A
[49 nt withheld, positions 436-484]
CCTTTGACGTTGGAGTCCACGTTCTTT
[37 nt withheld, positions 512-548]
ACCCTATCTCGGTCTATTCTTTTGATTTATAAGGGATTTTGCCGATTTCGGCCTATTGGTTAAAAAATGA
GCTGATTTAACAAAAATTTAACGCGAATTTTAACAAAATATTAACGCTTACAATTTAGGTGGCACTTTTC
GGGGAAATGTGCGCGGAACCCCTATTTGTTTATTTTTCTAAATACATTCAAATATGTATCCGCTCATGAG
ACAATAACCCTGATAAATGCTTCAATAATATTGAAAAAGGAAGAGTATGAGTATTCAACATTTCCGTGTC
GCCCTTATTCCCTTTTTTGCGGCATTTTGCCTTCCTGTTTTTGCTCACCCAGAAACGCTGGTGAAAGTAA
AAGATGCTGAAGATCAGTTGGGTGCACGAGTGGGTTACATCGAACTGGATCTCAACAGCGGTAAGATCCT
TGAGAGTTTTCGCCCCGAAGAACGTTTTCCAATGATGAGCACTTTTAAAGTTCTGCTATGTGGCGCGGTA
TTATCCCGTATTGACGCCGGGCAAGAGCAACTCGGTCGCCGCATACACTATTCTCAGAATGACTTGGTTG
AGTACTCACCAGTCACAGAAAAGCATCTTACGGATGGCATGACAGTAAGAGAATTATGCAGTGCTGCCAT
AACCATGAGTGATAACACTGCGGCCAACTTACTTCTGACAACGATCGGAGGACCGAAGGAGCTAACCGCT
TTTTTGCACAACATGGGGGATCATGTAACTCGCCTTGATCGTTGGGAACCGGAGCTGAATGAAGCCATAC
CAAACGACGAGCGTGACACCACGATGCCTGTAGCAATGGCAACAACGTTGCGCAAACTATTAACTGGCGA
ACTACTTACTCTAGCTTCCCGGCAACAATTAATAGACTGGATGGAGGCGGATAAAGTTGCAGGACCACTT
CTGCGCTCGGCCCTTCCGGCTGGCTGGTTTATTGCTGATAAATCTGGAGCCGGTGAGCGTGGGTCTCGCG
GTATCATTGCAGCACTGGGGCCAGATGGTAAGCCCTCCCGTATCGTAGTTATCTACACGACGGGGAGTCA
GGCAACTATGGATGAACGAAATAGACAGATCGCTGAGATAGGTGCCTCACTGATTAAGCATTGGTAACTG
TCAGACCAAGTTTACTCATATATACTTTAGATTGATTTAAAACTTCATTTTTAATTTAAAAGGATCTAGG
TGAAGATCCTTTTTGATAATCTCATGACCAAAATCCCTTAACGTGAGTTTTCGTTCCACTGAGCGTCAGA
CCCCGTAGAAAAGATCAAAGGATCTTCTTGAGATCCTTTTTTTCTGCGCGTAATCTGCTGCTTGCAAACA
AAAAAACCACCGCTACCAGCGGTGGTTTGTTTGCCGGATCAAGAGCTACCAACTCTTTTTCCGAAGGTAA
CTGGCTTCAGCAGAGCGCAGATACCAAATACTGTTCTTCTAGTGTAGCCGTAGTTAGGCCACCACTTCAA
GAACTCTGTAGCACCGCCTACATACCTCGCTCTGCTAATCCTGTTACCAGTGGCTGCTGCCAGTGGCGAT
AAGTCGTGTCTTACCGGGTTGGACTCAAGACGATAGTTACCGGATAAGGCGCAGCGGTCGGGCTGAACGG
GGGGTTCGTGCACACAGCCCAGCTTGGAGCGAACGACCTACACCGAACTGAGATACCTACAGCGTGAGCT
ATGAGAAAGCGCCACGCTTCCCGAAGGGAGAAAGGCGGACAGGTATCCGGTAAGCGGCAGGGTCGGAACA
GGAGAGCGCACGAGGGAGCTTCCAGGGGGAAACGCCTGGTATCTTTATAGTCCTGTCGGGTTTCGCCACC
TCTGACTTGAGCGTCGATTTTTGTGATGCTCGTCAGGGGGGCGGAGCCTATGGAAAAACGCCAGCAACGC
GGCCTTTTTACGGTTCCTGGCCTTTTGCTGGCCTTTTGCTCACATGTTCTTTCCTGCGTTATCCCCTGAT
TCTGTGGATAACCGTATTACCGCCTTTGAGTGAGCTGATACCGCTCGCCGCAGCCGAACGACCGAGCGCA
GCGAGTCAGTGAGCGAGGAAGCGGAAGAGCGCCCAATACGCAAACCGCCTCTCCCCGCGCGTTGGCCGAT
TCATTAATGCAGGATCTCGATCCCGCGAAATTAATACGACTCACTATAGGGAGACCACAACGGTTTCCCT
CTAGAATCACCGAGTTTATTCTTGACACCTGATGCGATGAATGATATAATAGGAAAGTACTGTTTTGTTT
AACTTTAAGAAGGAGATATACATATGCGGGGTTCTCATCATCATCATCATCATGGTATGGCTAGCATGAC
TGGTGGACAGCAAATGGGTCGGGATCTGTACGACGATGACGATAAGGATCCGAGCGTGATCAAGACGGAT
ATGAAAATCCGCCTCCAGATGCAGGGGGCCGTCAACGGACACCCTTTCGTTATTACCGGGGAGGGCGAGG
GCAAACCCTATGAAGGCAAACACACAATCAACCTTACAGTGCAGGACGGCGGTCCGCTCCCCTTCGCCTT
TGATATCCTGACCACAGCTTTCCAATACGGGAATAGGGTGTTCACCAAGTACCCTAAGGACATTCCCGAT
TACTTTAAGCAGAGCTTTCCTGCCGGATATTCCTGGGAGCGGTGCATGACCTTCGAAGACGGTGGCCTGT
GCACCGTGAGTTCACATATCAAGATTGAGGGAGATTATTTCACCTACGATATCAGGTTTCACGGAGTCAA
TTTCCCCGCCGGCGGTCCCGTCATGCAGAAAAAGACTCTGCGGTGGGAACCAAGCACCGAGAACATGTAC
GTGCGAGACGGTGTGCTGGTAGGCGAGGTGGAGAGAACTCTGCTGCTGGAGGGCAATAAACATCACCGCT
GTAACTTCAGAACAACTTACAAAGCAAAGAAAGAAGTAGTCCTGCCAGAATACCACTTTGTTGACCACCG
GATAGAGATCTTGGGGCATGACAAGGACTATAACAATGTGGTTGTGTATGAAAACGCAGTGGCTCGGCAA
CAGGCCTCTACCCTGCCAAGCAAGGCGAAGTAGGA
