>Addgene plasmid #101644 | pRSM13 | depositor partial sequence | sequence record 191753 | meleCFP
AGCGTGATCAAGACGGATATGAAAATCCGCCTCCAGATGCAGGGGGCCGTCAACGGACACCCTTTCGTTA
TTACCGGGGAGGGCGAGGGCAAACCCTATGAAGGCAAACACACAATCAACCTTACAGTGCAGGACGGCGG
TCCGCTCCCCTTCGCCTTTGATATCCTGACCACAGCTTTCCAATACGGGAATAGGGTGTTCACCAAGTAC
CCTAAGGACATTCCCGATTACTTTAAGCAGAGCTTTCCTGCCGGATATTCCTGGGAGCGGTGCATGACCT
TCGAAGACGGTGGCCTGTGCACCGTGAGTTCACATATCAAGATTGAGGGAGATTATTTCACCTACGATAT
CAGGTTTCACGGAGTCAATTTCCCCGCCGGCGGTCCCGTCATGCAGAAAAAGACTCTGCGGTGGGAACCA
AGCACCGAGAACATGTACGTGCGAGACGGTGTGCTGGTAGGCGAGGTGGAGAGAACTCTGCTGCTGGAGG
GCAATAAACATCACCGCTGTAACTTCAGAACAACTTACAAAGCAAAGAAAGAAGTAGTCCTGCCAGAATA
CCACTTTGTTGACCACCGGATAGAGATCTTGGGGCATGACAAGGACTATAACAATGTGGTTGTGTATGAA
AACGCAGTGGCTCGGCAACAGGCCTCTACCCTGCCAAGCAAGGCGAAG
